Addgene plasmid #28145: Flag-TRIM24-F869D/F979A/N980A shRescue
Depositing lab: Michelle Barton. Depositing organization: University of Texas MD Anderson Cancer Center.
Backbone
  Vector backbone: pCMX-(Flag)x2
  Backbone manufacturer: Barton Lab
  Backbone size w/o insert (bp): 4500
  Vector type: Mammalian Expression
Growth in bacteria
  Bacterial resistance: Ampicillin, 100 μg/mL
  Growth temperature: 37°C
  Growth strain: DH5alpha
  Copy number: High Copy
Gene/Insert
  Gene/Insert name: TRIM24
  Species: H. sapiens (human)
  Insert size (bp): 3200
  Mutation: F869D, F979A, N980A and aa 308 and 309 mutated for shRNA rescue
  Entrez Gene: TRIM24 (a.k.a. PTC6, RNF82, TF1A, TIF1, TIF1A, TIF1ALPHA, hTIF1)
  Tag / fusion protein: FLAGX2 (N terminal on insert)
  Cloning method: Restriction Enzyme; 5′ cloning site XbaI (not destroyed); 3′ cloning site XhoI (not destroyed)
  Sequencing primers: 5′ T7; 3′ 5'-GTCACACCACAGAAGTAAGGT-3'
Terms and licenses: Academic/Nonprofit Terms; Industry Terms: Not Available to Industry
How to cite: Flag-TRIM24-F869D/F979A/N980A shRescue was a gift from Michelle Barton (Addgene plasmid # 28145 ; http://n2t.net/addgene:28145 ; RRID:Addgene_28145)
