[The description below was written by a language model from this plasmid's Addgene catalogue record.]
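Description:
Flag-TRIM24-F869D/F979A/N980A shRescue is a mammalian expression plasmid built on the pCMX-(Flag)x2 backbone (about 4.5 kb without insert), a lab-made vector. It is maintained in E. coli as a high-copy plasmid under ampicillin selection. The record does not list the promoter or origin of replication; the pCMX name suggests a CMV-driven vector, and the use of a T7 primer for 5′ sequencing implies a T7 promoter site upstream of the insert, but neither is stated as a feature. No mammalian selection marker is recorded, so the construct appears suited to transient transfection.

The payload is an approximately 3.2 kb human TRIM24 (also known as TIF1α) coding sequence cloned between XbaI and XhoI sites, both retained, and fused at its N terminus to a double FLAG epitope for detection and immunoprecipitation. The insert carries three amino-acid substitutions, F869D, F979A and N980A. From general knowledge of TRIM24, these positions lie in the C-terminal PHD finger–bromodomain region that reads histone tail modifications, so the combined mutant is most plausibly meant to disable chromatin recognition by both modules, although the record does not state the purpose of the mutations. In addition, the codons for residues 308 and 309 are altered to make the transcript resistant to an shRNA targeting endogenous TRIM24; the record does not say whether these changes are silent.

The construct is therefore intended for knockdown-rescue experiments, in which endogenous TRIM24 is depleted by shRNA and the FLAG-tagged mutant is re-expressed so its function can be compared with that of wild-type or other mutant TRIM24.
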