>Addgene plasmid #28145 | Flag-TRIM24-F869D/F979A/N980A shRescue | addgene partial sequence | sequence record 34487 | 28145 with hTRIP24-F2 (5' tggaccaccggaaaattatg 3')
CAGATCAGATGAAGAATCTAGGCCTCAAAATGCCAATTATCCAAGAAGCATACTCACCTCCCTGCTCTTA
AATAGCAGTCAGAGCTCTACTTCTGAGGAGACTGTGCTAAGATCAGATGCCCCTGATAGTACAGGAGATC
AACCTGGACTTCACCAGGACAATTCCTCAAATGGAAAGTCTGAATGGTTGGATCCTTCCCAGAAGTCACC
TCTTCATGTTGGAGAGACAAGGAAAGAGGATGACCCCAATGAGGACTGGTGTGCAGTTTGTCAAAACGGA
GGGGAACTCCTCTGCTGTGAAAAGTGCCCCAAAGTATTCCATCTTTCTTGTCATGTGCCCACATTGACAA
ATTTTCCAAGTGGAGAGTGGATTTGCACTGACTGCCGAGACTTATCTAAACCAGAAGTTGAATATGATTG
TGATGCTCCCAGTCACAACTCAGAAAAAAAGAAAACTGAAGGCCTTGTTAAGTTAACACCTATAGATAAA
AGGAAGTGTGAGCGCCTACTTTTATTTCTTTACTGCCATGAAATGAGCCTGGCTTTTCAAGACCCTGTTC
CTCTAACTGTGCCTGATTATTACAAAATAATTAAAAATCCAATGGATTTGTCAACCATCAAGAAAAGACT
ACAAGAAGATTATTCCATGTACTCAAAACCTGAAGATTTTGTAGCTGATTTTAGATTGATCTTTCAAAAC
TGTGCTGAAGCCGCTGAGCCTGATTCAGAAGTAGCCAATGCTGGTATAAAACTTGAAAATTATTTTGAAG
AACTTCTAAAGAACCTCTATCCAGAAAAAAGGTTTCCCAAACCAGAATTCAGGAATGAATCAGAAGATAA
TAAATTTAGTGATGATTCAGATGATGACTTTGTACAGCCCCGGAAGAAACGCCTCAAAAGCATTGAAGAA
CGCCAGTTGCTTAAACTCGAGCGGCCGCCCGATTATC
