>Addgene plasmid #28145 | Flag-TRIM24-F869D/F979A/N980A shRescue | addgene partial sequence | sequence record 34488 | 28145 with hTRIM24-F (5' gcgaccagtgttttgtcctt 3')
TGTACTGTGAGACATGTGACAAACTGACATGTCGAGACTGTCAGTTGTTAGAACATAAAGAGCATAGATA
CCAATTTATAGAAGAAGCTTTTCAGAATCAGAAAGTGATCATAGATACACTAATCACCAAACTGATGGAA
AAAACAAAATACATAAAATTCACAGGAAATCAGATCCAAAACAGAATTATTGAAGTAAATCAAAATCAAA
AGCAGGTGGAACAGGACATAAAAGTTGCTATATTTACACTGATGGTAGAAATAAATAAAAAAGGAAAAGC
TCTACTGCATCAGTTAGAGAGCCTTGCAAAGGACCATCGCATGAAACTTATGCAACAACAACAGGAAGTG
GCTGGACTCTCTAAACAATTGGAGCATGTCATGCATTTTTCTAAATGGGCAGTTTCCAGTGGCAGCAGTA
CAGCATTACTTTATAGCAAACGACTGATTACATACCGGTTACGGCACCTCCTTCGTGCAAGGTGTGATGC
ATCCCCAGTGACCAACAACACCATCCAATTTCACTGTGATCCTAGTTTCTGGGCTCAAAATATCATCAAC
TTAGGTTCTTTAGTAATCGAGGATAAAGAGAGCCAGCCACAAATGCCTAAGCAGAATCCTGTCGTGGAAC
AGAATTCACAGCCACCAAGTGGTTTATCATCAAACCAGTTATCCAAGTTCCCAACACAGATCAGCCTAGC
TCAATTACGGCTCCAGCATATGCAGCAACAGGTAATGGCTCAGAGGCAACAGGTGCAACGGAGGCCAGCA
CCTGTGGGTTTACCAAACCCTAGAATGCAGGGGCCCATCCAGCAACCTTCCATCTCTCATCAGCAACCGC
CTCCACGTTTGATAAACTTTCAGAATCACAGCCCCAAACCCAATGGACCAGTTCTTCCTCCTCATCCTCA
ACAACTGA
