>Addgene plasmid #28145 | Flag-TRIM24-F869D/F979A/N980A shRescue | addgene partial sequence | sequence record 34489 | 28145 with hTRIM24-F2 (5' tggaccaccggaaaattatg 3')
AATCAGATGAAGAATCTAGGCCTCAAAATGCCAATTATCCAAGAAGCATACTCACCTCCCTGCTCTTAAA
TAGCAGTCAGAGCTCTACTTCTGAGGAGACTGTGCTAAGATCAGATGCCCCTGATAGTACAGGAGATCAA
CCTGGACTTCACCAGGACAATTCCTCAAATGGAAAGTCTGAATGGTTGGATCCTTCCCAGAAGTCACCTC
TTCATGTTGGAGAGACAAGGAAAGAGGATGACCCCAATGAGGACTGGTGTGCAGTTTGTCAAAACGGAGG
GGAACTCCTCTGCTGTGAAAAGTGCCCCAAAGTATTCCATCTTTCTTGTCATGTGCCCACATTGACAAAT
TTTCCAAGTGGAGAGTGGATTTGCACTGACTGCCGAGACTTATCTAAACCAGAAGTTGAATATGATTGTG
ATGCTCCCAGTCACAACTCAGAAAAAAAGAAAACTGAAGGCCTTGTTAAGTTAACACCTATAGATAAAAG
GAAGTGTGAGCGCCTACTTTTATTTCTTTACTG
