>Addgene plasmid #28145 | Flag-TRIM24-F869D/F979A/N980A shRescue | addgene partial sequence | sequence record 34490 | 28145 with CMV-F
ACTAGAGAACCCACTGCTTACTGGCTTATCGAAATTAATACGACTCACTATAGGGAGACCCAAGCTTGCC
ACCATGGCAGACTACAAGGACGACGATGACAAGGCAGACTACAAGGACGACGATGACAAGGGTACCTCTA
GAAGATCTAGGACAATGGAGGTGGCGGTGGAGAAGGCGGTGGCGGCGGCGGCAGCGGCCTCGGCTGCGGC
CTCCGGGGGGCCCTCGGCGGCGCCGAGCGGGGAGAACGAGGCCGAGAGTCGGCAGGGCCCGGACTCGGAG
CGCGGCGGCGAGGCGGCCCGGCTCAACCTGTTGGACACTTGCGCCGTGTGCCACCAGAACATCCAGAGCC
GGGCGCCCAAGCTGCTGCCCTGCCTGCACTCTTTCTGCCAGCGCTGCCTGCCCGCGCCCCAGCGCTACCT
CATGCTGCCCGCGCCCATGCTGGGCTCGGCCGAGACCCCGCCACCCGTCCCTGCCCCCGGCTCGCCGGTC
AGCGGCTCGTCGCCGTTCGCCACCCAAGTTGGAGTCATTCGTTGCCCAGTTTGCAGCCAAGAATGTGCAG
AGAGACACATCATAGATAACTTTTTTGTGAAGGACACTACTGAGGTTCCCAGCAGTACAGTAGAAAAGTC
AAATCAGGTATGTACAAGCTGTGAGGACAACGCAGAAGCCAATGGGTTTTGTGTAGAGTGTGTTGAATGG
CTCTGCAAGACGTGTATCAGAGCTCATCAGAGGGTAAAGTTCACAAAAGACCACACTGTCAGACAGAAAG
AGGAAGTATCTCCAGAGGCAGTTGGTGTCACCAGCCAGCGACCAGTGTTTTGTCCTTTTCATAAAAAGGA
GCAGCTGAA
